>Addgene plasmid #220994 | pdCas12f1_CBE-LVA | addgene full sequence | sequence record 449467 | Addgene NGS Result
TAAATCTGGAGCCGGTGAGCGTGGGTCTCGCGGTATCATTGCAGCACTGGGGCCAGATGGTAAGCCCTCC
CGTATCGTAGTTATCTACACGACGGGGAGTCAGGCAACTATGGATGAACGAAATAGACAGATCGCTGAGA
TAGGTGCCTCACTGATTAAGCATTGATAACTGTCAGACCAAGTTTACTCATATATACTTTAGATTGATT
[125 nt withheld, positions 210-334]
C
[141 nt withheld, positions 336-476]
CCTTTGACGTTGGAGTCCACGTTCTTT
[37 nt withheld, positions 504-540]
ACCCTATCTCGGGCTATTCTTTTGATTTATAAGGGATTTTGCCGATTTCGGCCTATTGGTTAAAAAATGA
GCTGATTTAACAAAAATTTAACGCGAATTTTAACAAAATATTAACGTTTACAATTTAAAAGGATCTAGGT
GAAGATCCTTTTTGATAATCTCATGACCAAAATCCCTTAACGTGAGTTTTCGTTCCACTGAGCGTCAGAC
CCCGTAGAAAAGATCAAAGGATCTTCTTGAGATCCTTTTTTTCTGCGCGTAATCTGCTGCTTGCAAACAA
AAAAACCACCGCTACCAGCGGTGGTTTGTTTGCCGGATCAAGAGCTACCAACTCTTTTTCCGAAGGTAAC
TGGCTTCAGCAGAGCGCAGATACCAAATACTGTCCTTCTAGTGTAGCCGTAGTTAGGCCACCACTTCAAG
AACTCTGTAGCACCGCCTACATACCTCGCTCTGCTAATCCTGTTACCAGTCAGGCATTTGAGAAGCACAC
GGTCACACTGCTTCCGGTAGTCAATAAACCGGTAAACCAGCAATAGACATAAGCGGCTATTTAACGACCC
TGCCCTGAACCGACGACCGGGTCGAATTTGCTTTCGAATTTCTGCCATTCATCCGCTTATTATCACTTAT
TCAGGCGTAGCAACCAGGCGTTTAAGGGCACCAATAACTGCCTTAAAAAAATTACGCCACGCCCTGCCAC
TCATCGCAGTACTGTTGTAATTCATTAAGCATTCTGCCGACATGGAAGCCATCACAAACGGCATGATGAA
CCTGAATCGCCAGCGGCATCAGCACCTTGTCGCCTTGCGTATAATATTTGCCCATGGTGAAAACGGGGGC
GAAGAAGTTGTCCATATTGGCCACGTTTAAATCAAAACTGGTGAAACTCACCCAGGGATTGGCTGAGACG
AAAAACATATTCTCAATAAACCCTTTAGGGAAATAGGCCAGGTTTTCACCGTAACACGCCACATCTTGCG
AATATATGTGTAGAAACTGCCGGAAATCGTCGTGGTATTCACTCCAGAGCGATGAAAACGTTTCAGTTTG
CTCATGAAAAACGGTGTAACAAGGGTGAACACTATCCCATATCACCAGCTCACCGTCTTTCATTGCCATA
CGGAATTCCGGATGAGCATTCATCAGGCGGGCAAGAATGTGAATAAAGGCCGGATAAAACTTGTGCTTAT
TTTTCTTTACGGTCTTTAAAAAGGCCGTAATATCCAGCTGAACGGTCTGGTTATAGGTACATTGAGCAAC
TGACTGAAATGCCTCAAAATGTTCTTTACGATGCCATTGGGATATATCAACGGTGGTATATCCAGTGATT
TTTTTCTCCATTTTAGCTTCCTTAGCTCCTGAAAATCTCGATAACTCAAAAAATACGCCCGGTAGTGATC
TTATTTCATTATGGTGAAAGTTGGAACCTCTTACGTGCCGATCAACGTCTCATTTTCGCCAAAAGTTGGC
CCAGGGCTTCCCGGTATCAACATGGACACCAGGATTTATTTATTCTGCGAAGTGATCTTCCGTCACAGGT
ATTTATTCGGCGCAAAGTGCGTCGGGTGATGCTGCCAACTTACTGATTTAGTGTATGATGGTGTTTTTGA
GGTGCTCCAGTGGCTTCTGTTTCTATCAGCTGTCCCTCCTGTTCAGCTACTGACGGGGTGGTGCGTAACG
GCAAAAGCACCGCCGGACATCAGCGCTAGCGGAGTGTATACTGGCTTACTATGTTGGCACTGATGAGGGT
GTCAGTGAAGTGCTTCATGTGGCAGGAGAAAAAAGGCTGCACCGGTGCGTCAGCAGAATATGTGATACAG
GATATATTCCGCTTCCTCGCTCACTGACTCGCTACGCTCGGTCGTTCGACTGCGGCGAGCGGAAATGGCT
TACGAACGGGGCGAAGATTTCCTGGAAGATGCCAGGAAGATACTTAACAGGGAAGTAAGAGGGCCGCGGC
AAAGCCGTTTTTCCATAGGCTCCGCCCCCCTGACAAGCATCACGAAATCTGACGCTCAAATCAGTGGTGG
CGAAACCCGACAGGACTATAAAGATACCAGGCGTTTCCCCCTGGCGGCTCCCTCGTGCGCTCTCCTGTTC
CTGCCTTTCGGTTTACCGGTGTCATTCCGCTGTTATGGCCGCGTTTGTCTCATTCCACGCCTGACACTCA
GTTCCGGGTAGGCAGTTCGCTCCAAGCTGGACTGTATGCACGAACCCCCCGTTCAGTCCGACCGCTGCGC
CTTATCCGGTAACTATCGTCTTGAGTCCAACCCGGAAAGACATGCAAAAGCACCACTGGCAGCAGCCACT
GGTAATTGATTTAGAGGAGTTAGTCTTGAAGTCATGCGCCGGTTAAGGCTAAACTGAAAGGACAAGTTTT
GGTGACTGCGCTCCTCCAAGCCAGTTACCTCGGTTCAAAGAGTTGGTAGCTCAGAGAACCTTCGAAAAAC
CGCCCTGCAAGGCGGTTTTTTCGTTTTCAGAGCAAGAGATTACGCGCAGACCAAAACGATCTCAAGAAGA
TCATCTTATTAATCAGATAAAATATTTCTAGGCTCATGAGCCCGAAGTGGCGAGCCCGATCTTCCCCATC
GGTGATGTCGGCGATATAGGCGCCAGCAACCGCACCTGTGGCGCTGGTGATGCCGGCCACAATGCGTCCG
GCGTAGAGGATCTGCTCATGTTTGACAGCTTATCATCGATGCATCTGACAGCTAGCTCAGTCCTAGGTAT
AATGCTAGCGAGCTCAGGAGGACATCATGATCAAAGTTTACCGTTATGAAATCGTTAAACCGCTGGACCT
GGATTGGAAAGAATTCGGCACCATCCTGCGTCAGCTGCAGCAGGAAACCCGCTTCGCGCTGAACAAAGCA
ACCCAGCTGGCGTGGGAATGGATGGGTTTCAGCTCTGATTACAAAGACAACCATGGCGAATACCCGAAAA
GCAAAGACATCCTGGGCTACACCAACGTTCACGGTTACGCATACCACACCATCAAAACCAAAGCTTATCG
TCTGAACAGCGGCAACCTGAGCCAGACCATCAAACGTGCGACCGATCGCTTCAAAGCGTACCAGAAAGAA
ATCCTGCGTGGTGACATGTCCATCCCGTCTTACAAACGTGATATCCCGCTGGATCTGATCAAAGAAAACA
TCAGCGTTAACCGTATGAACCACGGTGATTATATCGCTTCCCTGTCCCTGCTGTCTAACCCGGCGAAACA
GGAAATGAACGTTAAACGTAAAATCTCCGTGATTATCATCGTTCGTGGCGCGGGTAAAACCATCATGGAT
CGCATCCTGAGCGGCGAATACCAGGTGAGCGCGAGCCAGATCATCCACGACGACCGTAAAAACAAATGGT
ACCTGAACATCTCTTATGATTTCGAACCGCAGACCCGTGTTCTGGATCTGAACAAAATCATGGGCATCGC
TCTGGGTGTTGCGGTGGCGGTGTACATGGCGTTCCAGCACACCCCGGCGCGCTACAAACTGGAAGGCGGT
GAAATCGAAAACTTCCGTCGTCAGGTGGAGTCTCGTCGCATCTCCATGCTGCGCCAGGGTAAATACGCGG
GTGGTGCTCGTGGCGGTCACGGCCGTGATAAACGTATCAAACCGATCGAACAGCTGCGTGACAAAATCGC
TAACTTCCGCGATACCACTAACCACCGTTACTCTCGTTACATCGTTGATATGGCTATCAAAGAAGGTTGC
GGTACCATTCAGATGGAAGATCTGACCAACATCCGTGATATCGGCTCTCGTTTCCTGCAGAACTGGACCT
ACTACGATCTGCAGCAGAAAATCATCTACAAAGCGGAAGAAGCGGGCATCAAAGTTATCAAAATTGATCC
GCAGTACACCAGCCAGCGTTGCAGCGAATGCGGCAACATCGATTCCGGTAACCGTATCGGTCAGGCGATC
TTCAAATGCCGTGCTTGCGGCTACGAAGCGAACGCGGACTACAACGCAGCTCGTAACATCGCGATCCCGA
ACATCGATAAAATCATCGCGGAAAGCATCAAAAGCGGCAGCGAGACTCCCGGGACCTCAGAGTCCGCCAC
ACCCGAAAGTATGAGCTCAGAGACTGGCCCAGTGGCTGTGGACCCCACATTGAGACGGCGGATCGAGCCC
CATGAGTTTGAGGTATTCTTCGATCCGAGAGAGCTCCGCAAGGAGACCTGCCTGCTTTACGAAATTAATT
GGGGGGGCCGGCACTCCATTTGGCGACATACATCACAGAACACTAACAAGCACGTCGAAGTCAACTTCAT
CGAGAAGTTCACGACAGAAAGATATTTCTGTCCGAACACAAGGTGCAGCATTACCTGGTTTCTCAGCTGG
AGCCCATGCGGCGAATGTAGTAGGGCCATCACTGAATTCCTGTCAAGGTATCCCCACGTCACTCTGTTTA
TTTACATCGCAAGGCTGTACCACCACGCTGACCCCCGCAATCGACAAGGCCTGCGGGATTTGATCTCTTC
AGGTGTGACTATCCAAATTATGACTGAGCAGGAGTCAGGATACTGCTGGAGAAACTTTGTGAATTATAGC
CCGAGTAATGAAGCCCACTGGCCTAGGTATCCCCATCTGTGGGTACGACTGTACGTTCTTGAACTGTACT
GCATCATACTGGGCCTGCCTCCTTGTCTCAACATTCTGAGAAGGAAGCAGCCACAGCTGACATTCTTTAC
CATCGCTCTTCAGTCTTGTCATTACCAGCGACTGCCCCCACACATTCTCTGGGCCACCGGGTTGAAACCC
AAGAAGAAACGGAAAGTGTCTGGTGGTTCTACTAATCTGTCAGATATTATTGAAAAGGAGACCGGTAAGC
AACTGGTTATCCAGGAATCCATCCTCATGCTCCCAGAGGAGGTGGAAGAAGTCATTGGGAACAAGCCGGA
AAGCGATATACTCGTGCACACCGCCTACGACGAGAGCACCGACGAGAATGTCATGCTTCTGACTAGCGAC
GCCCCTGAATACAAGCCTTGGGCTCTGGTCATACAGGATAGCAACGGTGAGAACAAGATTAAGATGCTCT
TAGTAGCTTAAAAGCTTGGCTGTTTTGGCGGATGAGAGAAGATTTTCAGCCTGATACAGATTAAATCAGA
ACGCAGAAGCGGTCTGATAAAACAGAATTTGCCTGGCGGCAGTAGCGCGGTGGTCCCACCTGACCCCATG
CCGAACTCAGAAGTGAAACGCCGTAGCGCCGATGGTAGTGTGGGGTCTCCCCATGCGAGAGTAGGGAACT
GCCAGGCATCAAATAAAACGAAAGGCTCAGTCAAAAGACTGGGCCTTTCGTTTTATCTGTTGTTTGTCGG
TGAACGCTCTCCTGAGTAGGACAAATCCGCCGGGAGCGGATTTGAACGTTGCAAAGCAACGGCCCGGAGG
GTGGCGGGCAAAACGCCCGCCATAAACTGCCAGGCATCAAATTAAGCAGAAGGCCATCCTGACGGATGGC
CTTTTTGCGTTTCTACAAACTCTTTTGTTTATTTTTCTAAATACATTCAAATATGTATCCGCTCATGAGA
CAATAACCCTGATAAATGCTTCAATAATATTGAAAAAGGAAGAGTATGAGTATTCAACATTTCCGTGTCG
CCCTTATTCCCTTTTTTGCGGCATTTTGCCTTCCTGTTTTTGCTCACCCAGAAACGCTGGTGAAAGTAAA
AGATGCTGAAGATCAGTTGGGTGCAGCAAACTATTAACTGGCGAACTACTTACTCTAGCTTCCCGGCAAC
AATTAATAGACTGGATGGAGGCGGATAAAGTTGCAGGACCACTTCTGCGCTCGGCCCTTCCGGCTGGCTG
GTTTATTGCTGA
Features (pLannotate 1.2.2; 19 found; start..end, strand, type, name):
    211..591     +  rep_origin     M13 ori (sequence partly withheld): M13 bacteriophage origin of replication; arrow indicates direction of (+) strand synthesis
    777..1010    +  rep_origin     ori (fragment): high-copy-number ColE1/pMB1/pBR322/pUC origin of replication
   1222..1881    -  CDS            CmR: chloramphenicol acetyltransferase; cat; confers resistance to chloramphenicol
   1882..1984    -  promoter       cat promoter: promoter of the E. coli cat gene encoding chloramphenicol acetyltransferase
   2105..2248    +  mobile_element IS1 (fragment): prokaryotic transposable element IS1
   2367..2422    -  rep_origin     RSF ori (fragment): Plasmids containing the RSF 1030 origin of replication can be propagated in E. coli cells that contain additional plasmids with compatible origins.
   2510..3055    -  rep_origin     p15A ori: Plasmids containing the medium-copy-number p15A origin of replication can be propagated in E. coli cells that contain a second plasmid with the ColE1 origin.
   3092..3212    -  CDS            TcR (fragment): tetracycline efflux protein; tet; confers resistance to tetracycline
   3222..3240    +  promoter       tet promoter (fragment): E. coli promoter for tetracycline efflux protein gene
   3246..3279    +  promoter       J23119 promoter: bacterial promoter (Registry of Standard Biological Parts BBa J23119)
   4563..4610    +  CDS            ABE(7.10) (fragment): adenine base editor comprising wild-type E. coli TadA fused to the evolved TadA*(7.10) mutant (Gaudelli et al., 2017)
   4611..5297    +  CDS            Apobec1: ABEC1_RAT - Experimental evidence at protein level: Swiss-Prot protein existence level 1. Catalytic component of the apolipoprotein B mRNA editing enzyme complex which is responsible for the postranscriptional editing of a CAA codon for Gln to a UAA codon for stop in the APOB mRNA. May also play a role in the epigenetic regulation of gene expression by participating in DNA demethylation. From Rattus norvegicus (Rat).
   5331..5579    +  CDS            UGI: UNGI_BPPB2 - Experimental evidence at protein level: Swiss-Prot protein existence level 1. This protein binds specifically and reversibly to the host uracil-DNA glycosylase, preventing removal of uracil residues from PBS2 DNA by the host uracil-excision repair system. From Bacillus phage PBS2 (Bacteriophage PBS2).
   5681..5796    +  ncRNA          5S rRNA: Accession: RF00001 - 5S ribosomal RNA
   5800..5886    +  terminator     rrnB T1 terminator: Escherichia coli rrnB; transcription terminator T1 from the E. coli rrnB gene
   5978..6005    +  terminator     rrnB T2 terminator: transcription terminator T2 from the E. coli rrnB gene
   6024..6115    +  promoter       AmpR promoter: bla
   6116..6235    +  CDS            AmpR (fragment): β-lactamase; bla; confers resistance to ampicillin, carbenicillin, and related antibiotics
   6236..165     +  CDS            bla(M) (fragment) (across the origin): β-lactamase lacking the signal sequence; bla(M); allows cytosolic expression of β-lactamase
