[The description below was written by a language model from this plasmid's Addgene catalogue record and pLannotate feature annotations shown in this document.]
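Description:
pdCas12f1_CBE-LVA is a low-copy bacterial expression plasmid built on a p15A backbone for constitutive production of a miniature CRISPR cytosine base editor in prokaryotes. It replicates from the p15A origin, which is compatible with ColE1-type plasmids and so allows a second plasmid to be co-maintained, and it is selected with chloramphenicol through a cat gene driven by its own promoter. The annotation also picks up an M13 phage origin and several partial elements (fragments of ColE1 and RSF origins, IS1, a tetracycline resistance gene and its promoter, and β-lactamase fragments behind an AmpR promoter). These look like cloning remnants, and the record lists chloramphenicol as the only resistance.

The payload is a single open reading frame placed downstream of the strong constitutive synthetic J23119 promoter. According to the catalogue entry it encodes Acidibacillus sulfuroxidans Cas12f1 carrying the D225A mutation, which the "dCas12f1" in the name indicates is a nuclease-inactivating change. The Cas12f1 portion itself is not annotated in the feature table but presumably occupies the unannotated stretch between the promoter and the deaminase. It is followed by a short segment matched to a base editor construct, most likely a linker, then rat APOBEC1 cytidine deaminase and the phage PBS2 uracil glycosylase inhibitor (UGI), which blocks excision of the uracil produced by deamination and thereby favours C-to-T outcomes. A C-terminal LVA tag, an ssrA-type degradation signal, is recorded and would shorten the half-life of the fusion protein. Transcription ends at the rrnB T1 and T2 terminators. No guide RNA cassette is annotated. The plasmid is intended for Cas12f1-based base editing studies in bacteria.
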