Addgene plasmid #220994: pdCas12f1_CBE-LVA
Purpose: Prokaryotic and constitutive expression of AsCas12f1/APOBEC1-LVA fusion
Depositing lab: John van der Oost. Depositing organization: Wageningen University, Department Agrotechnology & Food Sciences. Publication: Base editing both DNA strands in distinct editing windows with small CRISPR-associated effector Cas12f1. Swartjes T, Bouzetos E, Adiego-Perez B, Pool VD, Staals RHJ, van der Oost J, Wu WY. iScience. 2025 Nov 12;28(12):114033. doi: 10.1016/j.isci.2025.114033. eCollection 2025 Dec 19. PubMed 41399500.
Backbone
  Vector backbone: p15a
  Vector type: Bacterial Expression, CRISPR
Growth in bacteria
  Bacterial resistance: Chloramphenicol, 25 μg/mL
  Growth temperature: 37°C
  Growth strain: DH5alpha
  Copy number: Low Copy
Gene/Insert
  Gene/Insert name: Acidibacillus sulfuroxidans Cas12f1-CBE
  Species: Acidibacillus sulfuroxidans, rat
  Mutation: D225A
  Tag / fusion protein: LVA (C terminal on insert)
  Cloning method: Gibson Cloning
Terms and licenses: Academic/Nonprofit Terms; Industry Terms: Not Available to Industry
How to cite: pdCas12f1_CBE-LVA was a gift from John van der Oost (Addgene plasmid # 220994 ; http://n2t.net/addgene:220994 ; RRID:Addgene_220994)
